>Addgene plasmid #188078 | pCAG-MBP-ATG9-K838A | addgene full sequence | sequence record 379748 | Addgene NGS Result
GTCGACATTGATTATTGACTAGTTATTAATAGTAATCAATTACGGGGTCATTAGTTCATAGCCCATATAT
GGAGTTCCGCGTTACATAACTTACGGTAAATGGCCCGCCTGGCTGACCGCCCAACGACCCCCGCCCATTG
ACGTCAATAATGACGTATGTTCCCATAGTAACGCCAATAGGGACTTTCCATTGACGTCAATGGGTGGAGT
ATTTACGGTAAACTGCCCACTTGGCAGTACATCAAGTGTATCATATGCCAAGTACGCCCCCTATTGACGT
CAATGACGGTAAATGGCCCGCCTGGCATTATGCCCAGTACATGACCTTATGGGACTTTCCTACTTGGCAG
TACATCTACGTATTAGTCATCGCTATTACCATGGTCGAGGTGAGCCCCACGTTCTGCTTCACTCTCCCCA
TCTCCCCCCCCTCCCCACCCCCAATTTTGTATTTATTTATTTTTTAATTATTTTGTGCAGCGATGGGGGC
GGGGGGGGGGGGGGGGCGCGCCRGGGGGGGGGGGGGGGGGSGGGGGGGGGGGSGGGGSGRGGSGGAGAGG
KGCGGCGGCAGCCAATCAGAGCGGCGCGCTCCGAAAGTTTCCTTTTATGGCGAGGCGGCGGCGGCGGCGG
CCCTATAAAAAGCGAAGCGCGCGGCGGGCGGGAGTCGCTGCGCGCTGCCTTCGCCCCGTGCCCCGCTCCG
CCGCCGCCTCGCGCCGCCCGCCCCGGCTCTGACTGACCGCGTTACTCCCACAGGTGAGCGGGCGGGACGG
CCCTTCTCCTCCGGGCTGTAATTAGCGCTTGGTTTAATGACGGCTTGTTTCTTTTCTGTGGCTGCGTGAA
AGCCTTGAGGGGCTCCGGGAGGGCCCTTTGTGCGGGGGGAGCGGCTCGGGGGGTGCGTGCGTGTGTGTGT
GCGTGGGGAGCGCCGCGTGCGGCTCCGCGCTGCCCGGCGGCTGTGAGCGCTGCGGGCGCGGCGCGGGGCT
TTGTGCGCTCCGCAGTGTGCGCGAGGGGAGCGCGGCCGGGGGCGGTGCCCCGCGGTGCGGGGGGGGCTGC
GAGGGGAACAAAGGCTGCGTGCGGGGTGTGTGCGTGGGGGGGTGAGCAGGGGGTGTGGGCGCGTCGGTCG
GGCTGCAACCCCCCCTGCACCCCCCTCCCCGAGTTGCTGAGCACGGCCCGGCTTCGGGTGCGGGGCTCCG
TACGGGGCGTGGCGCGGGGCTCGCCGTGCCGGGCGGGGGGTGGCGGCAGGTGGGGGTGCCGGGCGGGGCG
GGGCCGCCTCGGGCCGGGGAGGGCTCGGGGGAGGGGCGCGGCGGCCCCCGGAGCGCCGGCGGCTGTCGAG
GCGCGGCGAGCCGCAGCCATTGCCTTTTATGGTAATCGTGCGAGAGGGCGCAGGGACTTCCTTTGTCCCA
AATCTGTGCGGAGCCGAAATCTGGGAGGCGCCGCCGCACCCCCTCTAGCGGGCGCGGGGCGAAGCGGTGC
GGCGCCGGCAGGAAGGAAATGGGCGGGGAGGGCCTTCGTGCGTCGCCGCGCCGCCGTCCCCTTCTCCCTC
TCCAGCCTCGGGGCTGTCCGCGGGGGGACGGCTGCCTTCGGGGGGGACGGGGCAGGGCGGGGTTCGGCTT
CTGGCGTGTGACCGGCGGCTCTAGAGCCTCTGCTAACCATGTTCATGCCTTCTTCTTTTTCCTACAGCTC
CTGGGCAACGTGCTGGTTATTGTGCTGTCTCATCATTTTGGCAAAGAATTCCTCGATCGACGGTATCGAT
GCCACCATGGGGATCGAAGAAGGTAAACTGGTAATCTGGATTAACGGCGATAAAGGCTATAACGGTCTCG
CTGAAGTCGGTAAGAAATTCGAGAAAGATACCGGAATTAAAGTCACCGTTGAGCATCCGGATAAACTGGA
AGAGAAATTCCCACAGGTTGCGGCAACTGGCGATGGCCCTGACATTATCTTCTGGGCACACGACCGCTTT
GGTGGCTACGCTCAATCTGGCCTGTTGGCTGAAATCACCCCGGACAAAGCGTTCCAGGACAAGCTGTATC
CGTTTACCTGGGATGCCGTACGTTACAACGGCAAGCTGATTGCTTACCCGATCGCTGTTGAAGCGTTATC
GCTGATTTATAACAAAGATCTGCTGCCGAACCCGCCAAAAACCTGGGAAGAGATCCCGGCGCTGGATAAA
GAACTGAAAGCGAAAGGTAAGAGCGCGCTGATGTTCAACCTGCAAGAACCGTACTTCACCTGGCCGCTGA
TTGCTGCTGACGGGGGTTATGCGTTCAAGTATGAAAACGGCAAGTACGACATTAAAGACGTGGGCGTGGA
TAACGCTGGCGCGAAAGCGGGTCTGACCTTCCTGGTTGACCTGATTAAAAACAAACACATGAATGCAGAC
ACCGATTACTCCATCGCAGAAGCTGCCTTTAATAAAGGCGAAACAGCGATGACCATCAACGGCCCGTGGG
CATGGTCCAACATCGACACCAGCAAAGTGAATTATGGTGTAACGGTACTGCCGACCTTCAAGGGTCAACC
ATCCAAACCGTTCGTTGGCGTGCTGAGCGCAGGTATTAACGCCGCCAGTCCGAACAAAGAGCTGGCAAAA
GAGTTCCTCGAAAACTATCTGCTGACTGATGAAGGTCTGGAAGCGGTTAATAAAGACAAACCGCTGGGTG
CCGTAGCGCTGAAGTCTTACGAGGAAGAGTTGGCGAAAGATCCACGTATTGCCGCCACTATGGAAAACGC
CCAGAAAGGTGAAATCATGCCGAACATCCCGCAGATGTCCGCTTTCTGGTATGCCGTGCGTACTGCGGTG
ATCAACGCCGCCAGCGGTCGTCAGACTGTCGATGAAGCCCTGAAAGACGCGCAGACTAATTCGAGCTCGA
ACAACAACAACAATAACAATAACAACAACCTCGGGGATATCCCAACGACCGAAAACCTGTATTTTCAGGG
CGCCATGGGATCCGGTACCATGGCTCAGTTCGACACCGAATACCAGAGATTGGAAGCGTCATACTCCGAC
TCACCACCAGGCGAAGAAGATTTGCTCGTTCATGTTGCTGAGGGTTCTAAGTCACCTTGGCACCACATCG
AAAACCTGGACCTGTTCTTCAGCCGCGTGTACAACCTGCACCAGAAGAACGGTTTCACCTGCATGCTGAT
CGGCGAAATCTTCGAGCTGATGCAGTTCCTGTTCGTGGTCGCCTTCACCACTTTCCTGGTCAGCTGCGTG
GACTACGACATCCTGTTCGCTAACAAGATGGTGAACCACTCTCTGCACCCTACCGAGCCCGTGAAGGTCA
CTCTGCCCGACGCCTTCCTGCCAGCTCAGGTGTGCTCCGCCCGCATCCAGGAAAACGGCTCTCTGATCAC
TATCCTGGTCATCGCTGGAGTGTTCTGGATTCACAGACTGATCAAGTTCATCTACAACATCTGCTGCTAC
TGGGAGATCCACTCATTCTACCTGCACGCCCTGCGCATCCCTATGTCCGCTCTGCCCTACTGCACCTGGC
AGGAGGTGCAGGCTCGCATCGTCCAGACTCAGAAGGAACACCAAATCTGCATCCACAAGCGTGAACTGAC
CGAGCTGGACATCTACCACCGCATCCTGAGATTCCAGAACTACATGGTCGCCCTGGTGAACAAGAGCCTG
CTGCCACTGAGGTTCAGGCTGCCTGGTCTGGGTGAAGCTGTGTTCTTCACTCGTGGTCTGAAGTACAACT
TCGAACTGATCCTGTTCTGGGGACCCGGTAGCCTGTTCCTGAACGAGTGGTCCCTGAAGGCCGAATACAA
GAGGGGTGGCCAGAGACTGGAGCTGGCTCAGCGCCTGTCTAACCGTATCCTGTGGATCGGCATCGCTAAC
TTCCTGCTGTGCCCCCTGATCCTGATCTGGCAGATCCTGTATGCCTTCTTCAGCTACGCTGAGGTCCTGA
AGCGCGAACCAGGAGCCCTGGGTGCTCGTTGCTGGTCCCTGTACGGAAGGTGCTACCTGAGACACTTCAA
CGAGCTGGAACACGAGCTGCAATCACGCCTGAACCGTGGCTACAAGCCAGCCTCAAAGTACATGAACTGC
TTCCTGTCCCCTCTGCTGACCCTGCTGGCTAAGAACGGCGCCTTCTTCGCTGGTTCCATCCTGGCCGTGC
TGATCGCTCTGACCATCTACGACGAGGACGTCCTGGCTGTGGAACACGTCCTGACCACTGTCACTCTGCT
GGGCGTGACCGTCACTGTGTGCCGCTCATTCATCCCCGACCAGCACATGGTGTTCTGCCCAGAGCAGCTG
CTGCGTGTCATCCTGGCCCACATCCACTACATGCCCGACCACTGGCAGGGAAACGCTCACCGCTCACAGA
CCCGTGACGAGTTCGCCCAGCTGTTCCAGTACAAGGCTGTGTTCATCCTGGAGGAACTGCTGTCCCCTAT
CGTCACTCCCCTGATCCTGATCTTCTGCCTGAGGCCAAGAGCCCTGGAGATCATCGACTTCTTCCGCAAC
TTCACCGTGGAAGTGGTCGGCGTCGGAGACACTTGCTCTTTCGCTCAGATGGACGTGCGTCAGCACGGAC
ACCCACAGTGGCTGTCAGCCGGTCAGACCGAGGCTTCCGTCTACCAGCAGGCCGAGGACGGCAAGACCGA
ACTGTCACTGATGCACTTCGCTATCACTAACCCTGGATGGCAACCTCCCAGGGAGTCCACCGCCTTCCTG
GGTTTCCTGAAGGAACAGGTGCAGAGAGACGGTGCTGCCGCTAGCCTGGCTCAGGGAGGTCTGCTGCCTG
AGAACGCTCTGTTCACTTCCATCCAGTCCCTGCAATCCGAAAGCGAGCCCCTGTCTCTGATCGCCAACGT
GGTCGCTGGTTCCTCCTGCCGCGGCCCACCTCTGCCTCGCGACCTGCAAGGAAGCCGCCACAGGGCTGAG
GTGGCTTCTGCTCTGCGCTCTTTCTCCCCTCTGCAACCTGGACAGGCTCCAACTGGTAGGGCTCACTCAA
CCATGACTGGTTCCGGCGTGGACGCCAGAACTGCTTCTTCAGGCTCCAGCGTGTGGGAAGGACAGCTGCA
ATCCCTGGTCCTGTCCGAGTACGCCAGCACCGAAATGTCTCTGCACGCTCTGTACATGCACCAGCTGCAC
AAGCAGCAGGCCCAGGCTGAACCAGAGAGGCACGTGTGGCACCGCCGTGAATCTGACGAGTCAGGAGAAT
CTGCTCCTGACGAGGGCGGAGAAGGTGCCCGCGCTCCACAGTCCATCCCTCGTTCCGCTAGCTACCCATG
CGCTGCTCCCAGACCAGGCGCCCCCGAAACCACTGCTCTGCACGGTGGCTTCCAGAGGAGATACGGAGGT
ATCACCGACCCCGGAACTGTGCCCAGGGTCCCAAGCCACTTCTCCCGCCTGCCACTGGGCGGATGGGCTG
AAGACGGACAGTCTGCTTCACGTCACCCTGAACCCGTCCCTGAAGAAGGTAGCGAAGATGAGTTGCCGCC
ACAAGTCCATGCCGTGTGAGGTACCCCCGGGTGATATCTTAATTAATTAACTCGAGGAATTCACTCCTCA
GGTGCAGGCTGCCTATCAGAAGGTGGTGGCTGGTGTGGCCAATGCCCTGGCTCACAAATACCACTGAGAT
CTTTTTCCCTCTGCCAAAAATTATGGGGACATCATGAAGCCCCTTGAGCATCTGACTTCTGGCTAATAAA
GGAAATTTATTTTCATTGCAATAGTGTGTTGGAATTTTTTGTGTCTCTCACTCGGAAGGACATATGGGAG
GGCAAATCATTTAAAACATCAGAATGAGTATTTGGTTTAGAGTTTGGCAACATATGCCCATATGCTGGCT
GCCATGAACAAAGGTTGGCTATAAAGAGGTCATCAGTATATGAAACAGCCCCCTGCTGTCCATTCCTTAT
TCCATAGAAAAGCCTTGACTTGAGGTTAGATTTTTTTTATATTTTGTTTTGTGTTATTTTTTTCTTTAAC
ATCCCTAAAATTTTCCTTACATGTTTTACTAGCCAGATTTTTCCTCCTCTCCTGACTACTCCCAGTCATA
GCTGTCCCTCTTCTCTTATGGAGATCCCTCGACCTGCAGCCCAAGCTTGGCGTAATCATGGTCATAGCTG
TTTCCTGTGTGAAATTGTTATCCGCTCACAATTCCACACAACATACGAGCCGGAAGCATAAAGTGTAAAG
CCTGGGGTGCCTAATGAGTGAGCTAACTCACATTAATTGCGTTGCGCTCACTGCCCGCTTTCCAGTCGGG
AAACCTGTCGTGCCAGCGGATCCGCATCTCAATTAGTCAGCAACCATAGTCCCGCCCCTAACTCCGCCCA
TCCCGCCCCTAACTCCGCCCAGTTCCGCCCATTCTCCGCCCCATGGCTGACTAATTTTTTTTATTTATGC
AGAGGCCGAGGCCGCCTCGGCCTCTGAGCTATTCCAGAAGTAGTGAGGAGGCTTTTTTGGAGGCCTAGGC
TTTTGCAAAAAGCTAACTTGTTTATTGCAGCTTATAATGGTTACAAATAAAGCAATAGCATCACAAATTT
CACAAATAAAGCATTTTTTTCACTGCATTCTAGTTGTGGTTTGTCCAAACTCATCAATGTATCTTATCAT
GTCTGGATCCGCTGCATTAATGAATCGGCCAACGCGCGGGGAGAGGCGGTTTGCGTATTGGGCGCTCTTC
CGCTTCCTCGCTCACTGACTCGCTGCGCTCGGTCGTTCGGCTGCGGCGAGCGGTATCAGCTCACTCAAAG
GCGGTAATACGGTTATCCACAGAATCAGGGGATAACGCAGGAAAGAACATGTGAGCAAAAGGCCAGCAAA
AGGCCAGGAACCGTAAAAAGGCCGCGTTGCTGGCGTTTTTCCATAGGCTCCGCCCCCCTGACGAGCATCA
CAAAAATCGACGCTCAAGTCAGAGGTGGCGAAACCCGACAGGACTATAAAGATACCAGGCGTTTCCCCCT
GGAAGCTCCCTCGTGCGCTCTCCTGTTCCGACCCTGCCGCTTACCGGATACCTGTCCGCCTTTCTCCCTT
CGGGAAGCGTGGCGCTTTCTCATAGCTCACGCTGTAGGTATCTCAGTTCGGTGTAGGTCGTTCGCTCCAA
GCTGGGCTGTGTGCACGAACCCCCCGTTCAGCCCGACCGCTGCGCCTTATCCGGTAACTATCGTCTTGAG
TCCAACCCGGTAAGACACGACTTATCGCCACTGGCAGCAGCCACTGGTAACAGGATTAGCAGAGCGAGGT
ATGTAGGCGGTGCTACAGAGTTCTTGAAGTGGTGGCCTAACTACGGCTACACTAGAAGAACAGTATTTGG
TATCTGCGCTCTGCTGAAGCCAGTTACCTTCGGAAAAAGAGTTGGTAGCTCTTGATCCGGCAAACAAACC
ACCGCTGGTAGCGGTGGTTTTTTTGTTTGCAAGCAGCAGATTACGCGCAGAAAAAAAGGATCTCAAGAAG
ATCCTTTGATCTTTTCTACGGGGTCTGACGCTCAGTGGAACGAAAACTCACGTTAAGGGATTTTGGTCAT
GAGATTATCAAAAAGGATCTTCACCTAGATCCTTTTAAATTAAAAATGAAGTTTTAAATCAATCTAAAGT
ATATATGAGTAAACTTGGTCTGACAGTTACCAATGCTTAATCAGTGAGGCACCTATCTCAGCGATCTGTC
TATTTCGTTCATCCATAGTTGCCTGACTCCCCGTCGTGTAGATAACTACGATACGGGAGGGCTTACCATC
TGGCCCCAGTGCTGCAATGATACCGCGAGACCCACGCTCACCGGCTCCAGATTTATCAGCAATAAACCAG
CCAGCCGGAAGGGCCGAGCGCAGAAGTGGTCCTGCAACTTTATCCGCCTCCATCCAGTCTATTAATTGTT
GCCGGGAAGCTAGAGTAAGTAGTTCGCCAGTTAATAGTTTGCGCAACGTTGTTGCCATTGCTACAGGCAT
CGTGGTGTCACGCTCGTCGTTTGGTATGGCTTCATTCAGCTCCGGTTCCCAACGATCAAGGCGAGTTACA
TGATCCCCCATGTTGTGCAAAAAAGCGGTTAGCTCCTTCGGTCCTCCGATCGTTGTCAGAAGTAAGTTGG
CCGCAGTGTTATCACTCATGGTTATGGCAGCACTGCATAATTCTCTTACTGTCATGCCATCCGTAAGATG
CTTTTCTGTGACTGGTGAGTACTCAACCAAGTCATTCTGAGAATAGTGTATGCGGCGACCGAGTTGCTCT
TGCCCGGCGTCAATACGGGATAATACCGCGCCACATAGCAGAACTTTAAAAGTGCTCATCATTGGAAAAC
GTTCTTCGGGGCGAAAACTCTCAAGGATCTTACCGCTGTTGAGATCCAGTTCGATGTAACCCACTCGTGC
ACCCAACTGATCTTCAGCATCTTTTACTTTCACCAGCGTTTCTGGGTGAGCAAAAACAGGAAGGCAAAAT
GCCGCAAAAAAGGGAATAAGGGCGACACGGAAATGTTGAATACTCATACTCTTCCTTTTTCAATATTATT
GAAGCATTTATCAGGGTTATTGTCTCATGAGCGGATACATATTTGAATGTATTTAGAAAAATAAACAAAT
AGGGGTTCCGCGCACATTTCCCCGAAAAGTGCCACCTGG
Features (pLannotate 1.2.2; 19 found; start..end, strand, type, name):
      4..383     +  enhancer       CMV enhancer: human cytomegalovirus immediate early enhancer
    661..1677    +  intron         chimeric intron: chimera between introns from chicken β-actin and rabbit β-globin
   1675..1731    +  CDS            HBB (fragment): HBB_LEPEU - Experimental evidence at protein level: Swiss-Prot protein existence level 1. Involved in oxygen transport from the lung to the various peripheral tissues. From Lepus europaeus (European hare).
   1763..2857    +  CDS            MBP: maltose binding protein from E. coli; malE (mutated); This version of the gene does not encode a signal sequence, so MBP will remain in the cytosol.
   2921..2941    +  CDS            TEV site: tobacco etch virus (TEV) protease recognition and cleavage site
   2960..5476    +  CDS            ATG9A: ATG9A_HUMAN - Also known as APG9L1. Experimental evidence at protein level: Swiss-Prot protein existence level 1. Involved in autophagy and cytoplasm to vacuole transport (Cvt) vesicle formation. Plays a key role in the organization of the preautophagosomal structure/phagophore assembly site (PAS), the nucleating site for formation of the sequestering vesicle. Cycles between a juxta-nuclear trans-Golgi network compartment and late endosomes. Nutrient starvation induces accumulation on autophagosomes. Starvation-dependent trafficking requires ULK1, ATG13 and SUPT20H. From Homo sapiens (Human).
   5517..5594    +  CDS            HBB (fragment): HBB_PONPY - Experimental evidence at transcript level: Swiss-Prot protein existence level 2. Involved in oxygen transport from the lung to the various peripheral tissues. From Pongo pygmaeus (Bornean orangutan).
   5665..5720    +  polyA_signal   β-globin poly(A) signal: rabbit β-globin polyadenylation signal (Gil and Proudfoot, 1987)
   6105..6121    -  protein_bind   lac operator: The lac repressor binds to the lac operator to inhibit transcription in E. coli. This inhibition can be relieved by adding lactose or isopropyl-β-D-thiogalactopyranoside (IPTG). lac repressor encoded by lacI
   6129..6159    -  promoter       lac promoter: promoter for the E. coli lac operon
   6174..6195    -  protein_bind   CAP binding site: CAP binding activates transcription in the presence of cAMP. E. coli catabolite activator protein
   6208..6247    -  CDS            lacI (fragment): lac repressor; lacI; The lac repressor binds to the lac operator to inhibit transcription in E. coli. This inhibition can be relieved by adding lactose or isopropyl-β-D-thiogalactopyranoside (IPTG).
   6254..6276    +  promoter       SV40 promoter (fragment): SV40 enhancer and early promoter
   6300..6435    +  rep_origin     SV40 ori: SV40 origin of replication
   6455..6589    +  polyA_signal   SV40 poly(A) signal: SV40 polyadenylation signal
   6591..6645    -  CDS            lacI (fragment): lac repressor; lacI; The lac repressor binds to the lac operator to inhibit transcription in E. coli. This inhibition can be relieved by adding lactose or isopropyl-β-D-thiogalactopyranoside (IPTG).
   6828..7416    -  rep_origin     ori: high-copy-number ColE1/pMB1/pBR322/pUC origin of replication
   7587..8447    -  CDS            AmpR: β-lactamase; bla; confers resistance to ampicillin, carbenicillin, and related antibiotics
   8448..8552    -  promoter       AmpR promoter: bla
