[The description below was written by a language model from this plasmid's Addgene catalogue record and pLannotate feature annotations shown in this document.]
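Description:
pCAG-MBP-ATG9-K838A is a mammalian expression plasmid of about 8.6 kb, built on the pCAG backbone and designed to produce a point mutant of human ATG9A in cultured mammalian cells. It is maintained in E. coli through a high-copy ColE1/pUC-type origin and selected with ampicillin via the β-lactamase gene and its own promoter. The backbone also carries an SV40 origin of replication, which can support episomal amplification in cells expressing SV40 large T antigen. Remnants of lac regulatory sequence (lac promoter, operator, CAP site and short lacI fragments) are also present and are not part of the expression unit.

The catalogue lists the promoter as CMV. The annotated features show a CMV immediate-early enhancer followed by a chimeric chicken β-actin/rabbit β-globin intron, an arrangement typical of the composite CAG promoter that the backbone name implies. The core β-actin promoter itself is not separately annotated. Downstream lies a single open reading frame. It encodes a signal-sequence-free E. coli maltose binding protein, which therefore stays cytosolic, followed by a TEV protease cleavage site and then full-length human ATG9A carrying the K838A substitution and a stop codon. The transcript is terminated by a rabbit β-globin polyadenylation signal. The short "HBB" fragments flanking the insert are most likely globin-derived vector sequence rather than intended coding regions.

The N-terminal MBP tag allows affinity capture on amylose resin, and TEV cleavage can then remove the tag. This suits the construct to expression and purification of the ATG9A mutant from mammalian cells. The associated work concerns the structural basis of ATG9A recruitment to the ULK1 complex during mitophagy initiation, but the record does not state the specific functional effect of K838A.
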