Addgene plasmid #188078: pCAG-MBP-ATG9-K838A
Purpose: Expresses human ATG9-K838A mutant in mammalian cells
Depositing lab: James Hurley. Depositing organization: University of California, Berkeley. Publication: Structural basis for ATG9A recruitment to the ULK1 complex in mitophagy initiation. Ren X, Nguyen TN, Lam WK, Buffalo CZ, Lazarou M, Yokom AL, Hurley JH. Sci Adv. 2023 Feb 15;9(7):eadg2997. doi: 10.1126/sciadv.adg2997. Epub 2023 Feb 15. PubMed 36791199.
Backbone
  Vector backbone: pCAG
  Vector type: Mammalian Expression
Growth in bacteria
  Bacterial resistance: Ampicillin, 100 μg/mL
  Growth temperature: 37°C
  Growth strain: DH5alpha
  Copy number: High Copy
Gene/Insert
  Gene/Insert name: ATG9 (alt name: MBP-TEVsite-ATG9-K838A-stop)
  Species: H. sapiens (human)
  Mutation: K838A
  Entrez Gene: ATG9A (a.k.a. APG9L1, MGD3208, mATG9)
  Promoter: CMV
  Tag / fusion protein: MBP tag (N terminal on insert)
  Cloning method: Restriction Enzyme; 5′ cloning site KpnI (unknown if destroyed); 3′ cloning site KpnI (unknown if destroyed)
  Sequencing primers: 5′ ccgctttctggtatgccgtgcg; 3′ gagccagggcattggccacac
Terms and licenses: Academic/Nonprofit Terms; Industry Terms: Not Available to Industry
How to cite: pCAG-MBP-ATG9-K838A was a gift from James Hurley (Addgene plasmid # 188078 ; http://n2t.net/addgene:188078 ; RRID:Addgene_188078)
