>Addgene plasmid #188078 | pCAG-MBP-ATG9-K838A | depositor partial sequence | sequence record 364940 | ATG9-K838A (KpnI/KpnI)
ATGGCTCAGTTCGACACCGAATACCAGAGATTGGAAGCGTCATACTCCGACTCACCACCAGGCGAAGAAG
ATTTGCTCGTTCATGTTGCTGAGGGTTCTAAGTCACCTTGGCACCACATCGAAAACCTGGACCTGTTCTT
CAGCCGCGTGTACAACCTGCACCAGAAGAACGGTTTCACCTGCATGCTGATCGGCGAAATCTTCGAGCTG
ATGCAGTTCCTGTTCGTGGTCGCCTTCACCACTTTCCTGGTCAGCTGCGTGGACTACGACATCCTGTTCG
CTAACAAGATGGTGAACCACTCTCTGCACCCTACCGAGCCCGTGAAGGTCACTCTGCCCGACGCCTTCCT
GCCAGCTCAGGTGTGCTCCGCCCGCATCCAGGAAAACGGCTCTCTGATCACTATCCTGGTCATCGCTGGA
GTGTTCTGGATTCACAGACTGATCAAGTTCATCTACAACATCTGCTGCTACTGGGAGATCCACTCATTCT
ACCTGCACGCCCTGCGCATCCCTATGTCCGCTCTGCCCTACTGCACCTGGCAGGAGGTGCAGGCTCGCAT
CGTCCAGACTCAGAAGGAACACCAAATCTGCATCCACAAGCGTGAACTGACCGAGCTGGACATCTACCAC
CGCATCCTGAGATTCCAGAACTACATGGTCGCCCTGGTGAACAAGAGCCTGCTGCCACTGAGGTTCAGGC
TGCCTGGTCTGGGTGAAGCTGTGTTCTTCACTCGTGGTCTGAAGTACAACTTCGAACTGATCCTGTTCTG
GGGACCCGGTAGCCTGTTCCTGAACGAGTGGTCCCTGAAGGCCGAATACAAGAGGGGTGGCCAGAGACTG
GAGCTGGCTCAGCGCCTGTCTAACCGTATCCTGTGGATCGGCATCGCTAACTTCCTGCTGTGCCCCCTGA
TCCTGATCTGGCAGATCCTGTATGCCTTCTTCAGCTACGCTGAGGTCCTGAAGCGCGAACCAGGAGCCCT
GGGTGCTCGTTGCTGGTCCCTGTACGGAAGGTGCTACCTGAGACACTTCAACGAGCTGGAACACGAGCTG
CAATCACGCCTGAACCGTGGCTACAAGCCAGCCTCAAAGTACATGAACTGCTTCCTGTCCCCTCTGCTGA
CCCTGCTGGCTAAGAACGGCGCCTTCTTCGCTGGTTCCATCCTGGCCGTGCTGATCGCTCTGACCATCTA
CGACGAGGACGTCCTGGCTGTGGAACACGTCCTGACCACTGTCACTCTGCTGGGCGTGACCGTCACTGTG
TGCCGCTCATTCATCCCCGACCAGCACATGGTGTTCTGCCCAGAGCAGCTGCTGCGTGTCATCCTGGCCC
ACATCCACTACATGCCCGACCACTGGCAGGGAAACGCTCACCGCTCACAGACCCGTGACGAGTTCGCCCA
GCTGTTCCAGTACAAGGCTGTGTTCATCCTGGAGGAACTGCTGTCCCCTATCGTCACTCCCCTGATCCTG
ATCTTCTGCCTGAGGCCAAGAGCCCTGGAGATCATCGACTTCTTCCGCAACTTCACCGTGGAAGTGGTCG
GCGTCGGAGACACTTGCTCTTTCGCTCAGATGGACGTGCGTCAGCACGGACACCCACAGTGGCTGTCAGC
CGGTCAGACCGAGGCTTCCGTCTACCAGCAGGCCGAGGACGGCAAGACCGAACTGTCACTGATGCACTTC
GCTATCACTAACCCTGGATGGCAACCTCCCAGGGAGTCCACCGCCTTCCTGGGTTTCCTGAAGGAACAGG
TGCAGAGAGACGGTGCTGCCGCTAGCCTGGCTCAGGGAGGTCTGCTGCCTGAGAACGCTCTGTTCACTTC
CATCCAGTCCCTGCAATCCGAAAGCGAGCCCCTGTCTCTGATCGCCAACGTGGTCGCTGGTTCCTCCTGC
CGCGGCCCACCTCTGCCTCGCGACCTGCAAGGAAGCCGCCACAGGGCTGAGGTGGCTTCTGCTCTGCGCT
CTTTCTCCCCTCTGCAACCTGGACAGGCTCCAACTGGTAGGGCTCACTCAACCATGACTGGTTCCGGCGT
GGACGCCAGAACTGCTTCTTCAGGCTCCAGCGTGTGGGAAGGACAGCTGCAATCCCTGGTCCTGTCCGAG
TACGCCAGCACCGAAATGTCTCTGCACGCTCTGTACATGCACCAGCTGCACAAGCAGCAGGCCCAGGCTG
AACCAGAGAGGCACGTGTGGCACCGCCGTGAATCTGACGAGTCAGGAGAATCTGCTCCTGACGAGGGCGG
AGAAGGTGCCCGCGCTCCACAGTCCATCCCTCGTTCCGCTAGCTACCCATGCGCTGCTCCCAGACCAGGC
GCCCCCGAAACCACTGCTCTGCACGGTGGCTTCCAGAGGAGATACGGAGGTATCACCGACCCCGGAACTG
TGCCCAGGGTCCCAAGCCACTTCTCCCGCCTGCCACTGGGCGGATGGGCTGAAGACGGACAGTCTGCTTC
ACGTCACCCTGAACCCGTCCCTGAAGAAGGTAGCGAAGATGAGTTGCCGCCACAAGTCCATGCCGTGTGA
